>Addgene plasmid #233131 | cASIC1 concatemer - Subunit C | addgene full sequence | sequence record 468113 | Addgene NGS Result
TAGTTATTAATAGTAATCAATTACGGGGTCATTAGTTCATAGCCCATATATGGAGTTCCGCGTTACATAA
CTTACGGTAAATGGCCCGCCTGGCTGACCGCCCAACGACCCCCGCCCATTGACGTCAATAATGACGTATG
TTCCCATAGTAACGCCAATAGGGACTTTCCATTGACGTCAATGGGTGGAGTATTTACGGTAAACTGCCCA
CTTGGCAGTACATCAAGTGTATCATATGCCAAGTACGCCCCCTATTGACGTCAATGACGGTAAATGGCCC
GCCTGGCATTATGCCCAGTACATGACCTTATGGGACTTTCCTACTTGGCAGTACATCTACGTATTAGTCA
TCGCTATTACCATGGTGATGCGGTTTTGGCAGTACATCAATGGGCGTGGATAGCGGTTTGACTCACGGGG
ATTTCCAAGTCTCCACCCCATTGACGTCAATGGGAGTTTGTTTTGGCACCAAAATCAACGGGACTTTCCA
AAATGTCGTAACAACTCCGCCCCATTGACGCAAATGGGCGGTAGGCGTGTACGGTGGGAGGTCTATATAA
GCAGAGCTGGTTTAGTGAACCGTCAGATCCGCTAGCGAAGACTGGACACAGCATGATGGACCTGAAGGTG
GACGAGGAGGAGGTGGACAGCGGGCAGCCGGTGAGCATCCAGGCCTTCGCCAGCAGCTCCACCCTGCACG
GGATCTCACACATCTTCTCCTACGAGCGGCTGTCGCTGAAGCGCGTGGTCTGGGCGCTCTGCTTCATGGG
TTCGCTGGCGCTGCTCGCCCTGGTCTGCACCAACCGCATCCAGTACTACTTCCTCTACCCCCACGTCACC
AAGCTGGACGAGGTGGCCGCCACCAGGCTCACCTTCCCTGCTGTCACCTTCTGCAACCTCAACGAGTTCC
GCTTCAGCCGGGTGACCAAGAACGACCTGTACCACGCCGGGGAACTCCTCGCCCTGCTCAATAACAGATA
CGAGATCCCGGACACACAGACAGCTGATGAGAAGCAGCTGGAAATCCTACAGGACAAGGCAAACTTCCGA
AACTTCAAGCCCAAACCTTTCAATATGTTGGAGTTTTACGACCGCGCCGGCCACGACATCCGGGAGATGC
TGCTCTCCTGCTTCTTCCGTGGGGAGCAGTGCAGCCCTGAGGACTTCAAAGTGGTGTTCACACGCTATGG
GAAGTGCTACACGTTCAACGCAGGGCAGGATGGCAAACCCCGGCTCATCACCATGAAGGGGGGCACTGGA
AATGGCCTGGAGATCATGCTGGACATCCAGCAGGACGAGTACCTCCCAGTGTGGGGGGAAACAGATGAGA
CCTCATTTGAAGCCGGGATCAAGGTGCAGATCCACAGCCAGGATGAGCCTCCACTCATCGACCAGCTGGG
CTTCGGTGTGGCACCCGGCTTCCAGACCTTCGTGTCCTGCCAGGAGCAGCGGCTCATCTACCTACCACCT
CCCTGGGGCGACTGTAAGGCCACAACGGGTGACTCGGAGTTCTACGACACTTACAGCATCACTGCCTGCC
GCATCGACTGCGAGACCCGCTACCTGGTGGAGAACTGCAACTGCCGCATGGTGCACATGCCAGGCGATGC
CCCTTATTGCACCCCAGAGCAGTACAAGGAGTGTGCAGATCCAGCCTTAGATTTCCTGGTGGAGAAGGAC
AATGAGTACTGTGTCTGTGAGATGCCCTGCAACGTCACCCGCTATGGCAAAGAGCTCTCCATGGTGAAGA
TCCCCAGCAAAGCCTCCGCCAAGTACCTGGCAAAGAAGTACAACAAGTCGGAGCAGTACATCGGGGAGAA
CATCCTGGTGCTGGACATCTTCTTTGAAGCCCTGAACTATGAGACAATCGAGCAGAAGAAGGCGTATGAG
GTGGCTGGATTGCTGGGTGACATCGGGGGACAGATGGGGCTGTTTATCGGGGCCAGCATCCTCACTGTGC
TGGAGCTCTTTGACTACGCCTATGAGGTGATCAAGCACCGGCTGTGCCGGCGGGGCAAATGCCGCAAGAA
CCACAAGAGGAACAACACGGACAAGGGCGTCGCGCTGAGCATGGATGATGTGAAACGCCACAACCCCTGT
GAGAGCCTACGGGGTCACCCGGCTGGCATGACGTACGCAGCGAACATCCTACCTCACCACCCGGCCCGGG
GCACCTTTGAGGACTTCACCTGCTAACAGTCTTCCTCGAGCTCAAGCTTCGAATTCTGCAGTCGACGGTA
CCGCGGGCCCGGGATCCACCGGATCTAGATAACTGATCATAATCAGCCATACCACATTTGTAGAGGTTTT
ACTTGCTTTAAAAAACCTCCCACACCTCCCCCTGAACCTGAAACATAAAATGAATGCAATTGTTGTTGTT
AACTTGTTTATTGCAGCTTATAATGGTTACAAATAAAGCAATAGCATCACAAATTTCACAAATAAAGCAT
TTTTTTCACTGCATTCTAGTTGTGGTTTGTCCAAACTCATCAATGTATCTTAAGGCGTAAATTGTAAGCG
TTAATATTTTGTTAAAATTCGCGTTAAATTTTTGTTAAATCAGCTCATTTTTTAACCAATAGGCCGAAAT
CGGCAAAATCCCTTATAAATCAAAAGAATAGACCGAGATAGGGT
[37 nt withheld, positions 2635-2671]
AAAGAACGTGGACTCCAACGTCAAAGG
[49 nt withheld, positions 2699-2747]
T
[91 nt withheld, positions 2749-2839]
G
[124 nt withheld, positions 2841-2964]
CAGGTGGCACTTTTCGGGGAAATGTGCGCGGAACCCCTATTTGTTTATTTTTCTAAATACATTCAAATAT
GTATCCGCTCATGAGACAATAACCCTGATAAATGCTTCAATAATATTGAAAAAGGAAGAGTCCTGAGGCG
GAAAGAACCAGCTGTGGAATGTGTGTCAGTTAGGGTGTGGAAAGTCCCCAGGCTCCCCAGCAGGCAGAAG
TATGCAAAGCATGCATCTCAATTAGTCAGCAACCAGGTGTGGAAAGTCCCCAGGCTCCCCAGCAGGCAGA
AGTATGCAAAGCATGCATCTCAATTAGTCAGCAACCATAGTCCCGCCCCTAACTCCGCCCATCCCGCCCC
TAACTCCGCCCAGTTCCGCCCATTCTCCGCCCCATGGCTGACTAATTTTTTTTATTTATGCAGAGGCCGA
GGCCGCCTCGGCCTCTGAGCTATTCCAGAAGTAGTGAGGAGGCTTTTTTGGAGGCCTAGGCTTTTGCAAA
GATCGATCAAGAGACAGGATGAGGATCGTTTCGCATGATTGAACAAGATGGATTGCACGCAGGTTCTCCG
GCCGCTTGGGTGGAGAGGCTATTCGGCTATGACTGGGCACAACAGACAATCGGCTGCTCTGATGCCGCCG
TGTTCCGGCTGTCAGCGCAGGGGCGCCCGGTTCTTTTTGTCAAGACCGACCTGTCCGGTGCCCTGAATGA
ACTGCAAGACGAGGCAGCGCGGCTATCGTGGCTGGCCACGACGGGCGTTCCTTGCGCAGCTGTGCTCGAC
GTTGTCACTGAAGCGGGAAGGGACTGGCTGCTATTGGGCGAAGTGCCGGGGCAGGATCTCCTGTCATCTC
ACCTTGCTCCTGCCGAGAAAGTATCCATCATGGCTGATGCAATGCGGCGGCTGCATACGCTTGATCCGGC
TACCTGCCCATTCGACCACCAAGCGAAACATCGCATCGAGCGAGCACGTACTCGGATGGAAGCCGGTCTT
GTCGATCAGGATGATCTGGACGAAGAGCATCAGGGGCTCGCGCCAGCCGAACTGTTCGCCAGGCTCAAGG
CGAGCATGCCCGACGGCGAGGATCTCGTCGTGACCCATGGCGATGCCTGCTTGCCGAATATCATGGTGGA
AAATGGCCGCTTTTCTGGATTCATCGACTGTGGCCGGCTGGGTGTGGCGGACCGCTATCAGGACATAGCG
TTGGCTACCCGTGATATTGCTGAAGAGCTTGGCGGCGAATGGGCTGACCGCTTCCTCGTGCTTTACGGTA
TCGCCGCTCCCGATTCGCAGCGCATCGCCTTCTATCGCCTTCTTGACGAGTTCTTCTGAGCGGGACTCTG
GGGTTCGAAATGACCGACCAAGCGACGCCCAACCTGCCATCACGAGATTTCGATTCCACCGCCGCCTTCT
ATGAAAGGTTGGGCTTCGGAATCGTTTTCCGGGACGCCGGCTGGATGATCCTCCAGCGCGGGGATCTCAT
GCTGGAGTTCTTCGCCCACCCTAGGGGGAGGCTAACTGAAACACGGAAGGAGACAATACCGGAAGGAACC
CGCGCTATGACGGCAATAAAAAGACAGAATAAAACGCACGGTGTTGGGTCGTTTGTTCATAAACGCGGGG
TTCGGTCCCAGGGCTGGCACTCTGTCGATACCCCACCGAGACCCCATTGGGGCCAATACGCCCGCGTTTC
TTCCTTTTCCCCACCCCACCCCCCAAGTTCGGGTGAAGGCCCAGGGCTCGCAGCCAACGTCGGGGCGGCA
GGCCCTGCCATAGCCTCAGGTTACTCATATATACTTTAGATTGATTTAAAACTTCATTTTTAATTTAAAA
GGATCTAGGTGAAGATCCTTTTTGATAATCTCATGACCAAAATCCCTTAACGTGAGTTTTCGTTCCACTG
AGCGTCAGACCCCGTAGAAAAGATCAAAGGATCTTCTTGAGATCCTTTTTTTCTGCGCGTAATCTGCTGC
TTGCAAACAAAAAAACCACCGCTACCAGCGGTGGTTTGTTTGCCGGATCAAGAGCTACCAACTCTTTTTC
CGAAGGTAACTGGCTTCAGCAGAGCGCAGATACCAAATACTGTTCTTCTAGTGTAGCCGTAGTTAGGCCA
CCACTTCAAGAACTCTGTAGCACCGCCTACATACCTCGCTCTGCTAATCCTGTTACCAGTGGCTGCTGCC
AGTGGCGATAAGTCGTGTCTTACCGGGTTGGACTCAAGACGATAGTTACCGGATAAGGCGCAGCGGTCGG
GCTGAACGGGGGGTTCGTGCACACAGCCCAGCTTGGAGCGAACGACCTACACCGAACTGAGATACCTACA
GCGTGAGCTATGAGAAAGCGCCACGCTTCCCGAAGGGAGAAAGGCGGACAGGTATCCGGTAAGCGGCAGG
GTCGGAACAGGAGAGCGCACGAGGGAGCTTCCAGGGGGAAACGCCTGGTATCTTTATAGTCCTGTCGGGT
TTCGCCACCTCTGACTTGAGCGTCGATTTTTGTGATGCTCGTCAGGGGGGCGGAGCCTATGGAAAAACGC
CAGCAACGCGGCCTTTTTACGGTTCCTGGCCTTTTGCTGGCCTTTTGCTCACATGTTCTTTCCTGCGTTA
TCCCCTGATTCTGTGGATAACCGTATTACCGCCATGCAT
Features (pLannotate 1.2.2; 14 found; start..end, strand, type, name):
     61..364     +  enhancer       CMV enhancer: human cytomegalovirus immediate early enhancer
    365..568     +  promoter       CMV promoter: human cytomegalovirus (CMV) immediate early promoter
    613..2193    +  CDS            ASIC1: ASIC1_CHICK - Also known as ACCN2. Experimental evidence at protein level: Swiss-Prot protein existence level 1. Proton-gated sodium channel; it is activated by a drop of the extracellular pH and then becomes rapidly desensitized. Generates a biphasic current with a fast inactivating and a slow sustained phase. Has high selectivity for sodium ions and can also transport lithium ions with high efficiency. Can also transport potassium ions, but with lower efficiency. It is nearly impermeable to the larger rubidium and cesium ions. From Gallus gallus (Chicken).
   2205..2257    +  misc_feature   MCS: multiple cloning site
   2274..2358    +  CDS            large T antigen (fragment): large T antigen from SV40 (simian virus 40)
   2381..2502    +  polyA_signal   SV40 poly(A) signal: SV40 polyadenylation signal
   2536..2964    -  rep_origin     f1 ori (sequence partly withheld): f1 bacteriophage origin of replication; arrow indicates direction of (+) strand synthesis
   2991..3095    +  promoter       AmpR promoter: bla
   3097..3454    +  promoter       SV40 promoter: SV40 enhancer and early promoter
   3489..4283    +  CDS            NeoR/KanR: aminoglycoside phosphotransferase from Tn5; aph(3')-II (or nptII); confers resistance to neomycin, kanamycin, and G418 (Geneticin®)
   4304..4456    +  CDS            ble (fragment): BLE_KLEPN - Experimental evidence at protein level: Swiss-Prot protein existence level 1. Binding protein with a strong affinity to the bleomycin family of antibiotics. Binds to CL990; an antimitotic-antibiotic compound. From Klebsiella pneumoniae.
   4515..4562    +  polyA_signal   HSV TK poly(A) signal: herpes simplex virus thymidine kinase polyadenylation signal (Cole and Stacy, 1985)
   4653..4669    -  polyA_signal   bGH poly(A) signal (fragment): bovine growth hormone polyadenylation signal
   4891..5479    +  rep_origin     ori: high-copy-number ColE1/pMB1/pBR322/pUC origin of replication
