[The description below was written by a language model from this plasmid's Addgene catalogue record and pLannotate feature annotations shown in this document.]
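Description:
cASIC1 concatemer - Subunit C is a mammalian expression plasmid built on the pEGFP-C1 backbone and carrying chicken (Gallus gallus) ASIC1, the acid-sensing ion channel 1 also known as ACCN2. ASIC1 is a proton-gated, sodium-selective channel that opens when extracellular pH drops and then rapidly desensitizes. In the 5,593 nt sequenced record, the ASIC1 coding sequence sits directly downstream of the human cytomegalovirus immediate early enhancer and promoter. It is followed by the remaining multiple cloning site and the SV40 polyadenylation signal. No EGFP feature is annotated, so the fluorescent protein of the parent vector appears to have been replaced by the channel sequence rather than fused to it.

The rest of the plasmid is standard for this backbone. A high-copy ColE1/pUC-type origin supports propagation in E. coli, and an f1 origin is also present. A single NeoR/KanR (Tn5 aminoglycoside phosphotransferase) cassette is driven by tandem bacterial bla and SV40 early promoters and terminated by the HSV TK poly(A) signal, giving kanamycin selection in bacteria and G418 selection in mammalian cells. The short large T antigen, ble and bGH poly(A) fragments are probably backbone remnants or annotation artefacts rather than functional elements.

The stated purpose is to create cASIC1 channels of defined stoichiometry in mammalian cells. The name indicates that this plasmid supplies the "C" subunit position of a concatemer design, in which subunits are linked so that a mutation can be placed in a chosen number of positions. Only one ASIC1 coding sequence is annotated here, and the record does not describe linker sequences, any mutations, or how this plasmid is combined with the other subunits.
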