Addgene plasmid #233131: cASIC1 concatemer - Subunit C
Purpose: To create cASIC1 channels of defined stoichiometry in mammalian cells
Depositing lab: David MacLean. Depositing organization: University of Rochester Medical Center. Publication: Proline substitutions in the ASIC1 beta11-12 linker slow desensitization. Purohit R, Couch T, Rook ML, MacLean DM. Biophys J. 2024 Oct 15;123(20):3507-3518. doi: 10.1016/j.bpj.2024.08.016. Epub 2024 Sep 3. PubMed 39182166.
Backbone
  Vector backbone: pEGFP-C1
  Vector type: Mammalian Expression
Growth in bacteria
  Bacterial resistance: Kanamycin, 50 μg/mL
  Growth temperature: 37°C
  Growth strain: DH5alpha
  Copy number: High Copy
Gene/Insert
  Gene/Insert name: ASIC1
  Species: G. gallus (chicken)
  Entrez Gene: ASIC1 (a.k.a. ACCN2)
Terms and licenses: Academic/Nonprofit Terms; Industry Terms: Not Available to Industry
How to cite: cASIC1 concatemer - Subunit C was a gift from David MacLean (Addgene plasmid # 233131 ; http://n2t.net/addgene:233131 ; RRID:Addgene_233131)
